>Addgene plasmid #171099 | pX458-Ef1a-Cas9-H2B-mCherry (dual gRNA: Ascl1 x2) | addgene full sequence | sequence record 336115 | Addgene NGS Result
GTAGAAAAGATCAAAGGATCTTCTTGAGATCCTTTTTTTCTGCGCGTAATCTGCTGCTTGCAAACAAAAA
AACCACCGCTACCAGCGGTGGTTTGTTTGCCGGATCAAGAGCTACCAACTCTTTTTCCGAAGGTAACTGG
CTTCAGCAGAGCGCAGATACCAAATACTGTTCTTCTAGTGTAGCCGTAGTTAGGCCACCACTTCAAGAAC
TCTGTAGCACCGCCTACATACCTCGCTCTGCTAATCCTGTTACCAGTGGCTGCTGCCAGTGGCGATAAGT
CGTGTCTTACCGGGTTGGACTCAAGACGATAGTTACCGGATAAGGCGCAGCGGTCGGGCTGAACGGGGGG
TTCGTGCACACAGCCCAGCTTGGAGCGAACGACCTACACCGAACTGAGATACCTACAGCGTGAGCTATGA
GAAAGCGCCACGCTTCCCGAAGGGAGAAAGGCGGACAGGTATCCGGTAAGCGGCAGGGTCGGAACAGGAG
AGCGCACGAGGGAGCTTCCAGGGGGAAACGCCTGGTATCTTTATAGTCCTGTCGGGTTTCGCCACCTCTG
ACTTGAGCGTCGATTTTTGTGATGCTCGTCAGGGGGGCGGAGCCTATGGAAAAACGCCAGCAACGCGGCC
TTTTTACGGTTCCTGGCCTTTTGCTGGCCTTTTGCTCACATGTGAGGGCCTATTTCCCATGATTCCTTCA
TATTTGCATATACGATACAAGGCTGTTAGAGAGATAATTGGAATTAATTTGACTGTAAACACAAAGATAT
TAGTACAAAATACGTGACGTAGAAAGTAATAATTTCTTGGGTAGTTTGCAGTTTTAAAATTATGTTTTAA
AATGGACTATCATATGCTTACCGTAACTTGAAAGTATTTCGATTTCTTGGCTTTATATATCTTGTGGAAA
GGACGAAACACCGAGCCTGCTTCTTTGCGACCGGTTTTAGAGCTAGAAATAGCAAGTTAAAATAAGGCTA
GTCCGTTATCAACTTGAAAAAGTGGCACCGAGTCGGTGCTTTTTTGTTTTAGAGCTAGAAATAGCAAGTT
AAAATAAGGCTAGTCCGTTTTTAGCGCGTGCGCCAATTCTGCAGACAAATGGCTCTAGACATGTGAGGGC
CTATTTCCCATGATTCCTTCATATTTGCATATACGATACAAGGCTGTTAGAGAGATAATTGGAATTAATT
TGACTGTAAACACAAAGATATTAGTACAAAATACGTGACGTAGAAAGTAATAATTTCTTGGGTAGTTTGC
AGTTTTAAAATTATGTTTTAAAATGGACTATCATATGCTTACCGTAACTTGAAAGTATTTCGATTTCTTG
GCTTTATATATCTTGTGGAAAGGACGAAACACCGAGGGGGCGGTCACAAGTCAGGTTTTAGAGCTAGAAA
TAGCAAGTTAAAATAAGGCTAGTCCGTTATCAACTTGAAAAAGTGGCACCGAGTCGGTGCTTTTTTGTTT
TAGAGCTAGAAATAGCAAGTTAAAATAAGGCTAGTCCGTTTTTAGCGCGTGCGCCAATTCTGCAGACAAA
TGGCTCTACAGGTACCAGTAATTCATACAAAAGGACTCGCCCCTGCCTTGGGGAATCCCAGGGACCGTCG
TTAAACTCCCACTAACGTAGAACCCAGAGATCGCTGCGTTCCCGCCCCCTCACCCGCCCGCTCTCGTCAT
CACTGAGGTGGAGAAGAGCATGCGTGAGGCTCCGGTGCCCGTCAGTGGGCAGAGCGCACATCGCCCACAG
TCCCCGAGAAGTTGGGGGGAGGGGTCGGCAATTGAACCGGTGCCTAGAGAAGGTGGCGCGGGGTAAACTG
GGAAAGTGATGTCGTGTACTGGCTCCGCCTTTTTCCCGAGGGTGGGGGAGAACCGTATATAAGTGCAGTA
GTCGCCGTGAACGTTCTTTTTCGCAACGGGTTTGCCGCCAGAACACAGGTAAGTGCCGTGTGTGGTTCCC
GCGGGCCTGGCCTCTTTACGGGTTATGGCCCTTGCGTGCCTTGAATTACTTCCACGCCCCTGGCTGCAGT
ACGTGATTCTTGATCCCGAGCTTCGGGTTGGAAGTGGGTGGGAGAGTTCGAGGCCTTGCGCTTAAGGAGC
CCCTTCGCCTCGTGCTTGAGTTGAGGCCTGGCTTGGGCGCTGGGGCCGCCGCGTGCGAATCTGGTGGCAC
CTTCGCGCCTGTCTCGCTGCTTTCGATAAGTCTCTAGCCATTTAAAATTTTTGATGACCTGCTGCGACGC
TTTTTTTCTGGCAAGATAGTCTTGTAAATGCGGGCCAAGATCTGCACACTGGTATTTCGGTTTTTGGGGC
CGCGGGCGGCGACGGGGCCCGTGCGTCCCAGCGCACATGTTCGGCGAGGCGGGGCCTGCGAGCGCGGCCA
CCGAGAATCGGACGGGGGTAGTCTCAAGCTGGCCGGCCTGCTCTGGTGCCTGGCCTCGCGCCGCCGTGTA
TCGCCCCGCCCTGGGCGGCAAGGCTGGCCCGGTCGGCACCAGTTGCGTGAGCGGAAAGATGGCCGCTTCC
CGGCCCTGCTGCAGGGAGCTCAAAATGGAGGACGCGGCGCTCGGGAGAGCGGGCGGGTGAGTCACCCACA
CAAAGGAAAAGGGCCTTTCCGTCCTCAGCCGTCGCTTCATGTGACTCCACGGAGTACCGGGCGCCGTCCA
GGCACCTCGATTAGTTCTCGAGCTTTTGGAGTACGTCGTCTTTAGGTTGGGGGGAGGGGTTTTATGCGAT
GGAGTTTCCCCACACTGAGTGGGTGGAGACTGAAGTTAGGCCAGCTTGGCACTTGATGTAATTCTCCTTG
GAATTTGCCCTTTTTGAGTTTGGATCTTGGTTCATTCTCAAGCCTCAGACAGTGGTTCAAAGTTTTTTTC
TTCCATTTCAGGTGTCGTGACCGGTGCCACCATGGACTATAAGGACCACGACGGAGACTACAAGGATCAT
GATATTGATTACAAAGACGATGACGATAAGATGGCCCCAAAGAAGAAGCGGAAGGTCGGTATCCACGGAG
TCCCAGCAGCCGACAAGAAGTACAGCATCGGCCTGGACATCGGCACCAACTCTGTGGGCTGGGCCGTGAT
CACCGACGAGTACAAGGTGCCCAGCAAGAAATTCAAGGTGCTGGGCAACACCGACCGGCACAGCATCAAG
AAGAACCTGATCGGAGCCCTGCTGTTCGACAGCGGCGAAACAGCCGAGGCCACCCGGCTGAAGAGAACCG
CCAGAAGAAGATACACCAGACGGAAGAACCGGATCTGCTATCTGCAAGAGATCTTCAGCAACGAGATGGC
CAAGGTGGACGACAGCTTCTTCCACAGACTGGAAGAGTCCTTCCTGGTGGAAGAGGATAAGAAGCACGAG
CGGCACCCCATCTTCGGCAACATCGTGGACGAGGTGGCCTACCACGAGAAGTACCCCACCATCTACCACC
TGAGAAAGAAACTGGTGGACAGCACCGACAAGGCCGACCTGCGGCTGATCTATCTGGCCCTGGCCCACAT
GATCAAGTTCCGGGGCCACTTCCTGATCGAGGGCGACCTGAACCCCGACAACAGCGACGTGGACAAGCTG
TTCATCCAGCTGGTGCAGACCTACAACCAGCTGTTCGAGGAAAACCCCATCAACGCCAGCGGCGTGGACG
CCAAGGCCATCCTGTCTGCCAGACTGAGCAAGAGCAGACGGCTGGAAAATCTGATCGCCCAGCTGCCCGG
CGAGAAGAAGAATGGCCTGTTCGGAAACCTGATTGCCCTGAGCCTGGGCCTGACCCCCAACTTCAAGAGC
AACTTCGACCTGGCCGAGGATGCCAAACTGCAGCTGAGCAAGGACACCTACGACGACGACCTGGACAACC
TGCTGGCCCAGATCGGCGACCAGTACGCCGACCTGTTTCTGGCCGCCAAGAACCTGTCCGACGCCATCCT
GCTGAGCGACATCCTGAGAGTGAACACCGAGATCACCAAGGCCCCCCTGAGCGCCTCTATGATCAAGAGA
TACGACGAGCACCACCAGGACCTGACCCTGCTGAAAGCTCTCGTGCGGCAGCAGCTGCCTGAGAAGTACA
AAGAGATTTTCTTCGACCAGAGCAAGAACGGCTACGCCGGCTACATTGACGGCGGAGCCAGCCAGGAAGA
GTTCTACAAGTTCATCAAGCCCATCCTGGAAAAGATGGACGGCACCGAGGAACTGCTCGTGAAGCTGAAC
AGAGAGGACCTGCTGCGGAAGCAGCGGACCTTCGACAACGGCAGCATCCCCCACCAGATCCACCTGGGAG
AGCTGCACGCCATTCTGCGGCGGCAGGAAGATTTTTACCCATTCCTGAAGGACAACCGGGAAAAGATCGA
GAAGATCCTGACCTTCCGCATCCCCTACTACGTGGGCCCTCTGGCCAGGGGAAACAGCAGATTCGCCTGG
ATGACCAGAAAGAGCGAGGAAACCATCACCCCCTGGAACTTCGAGGAAGTGGTGGACAAGGGCGCTTCCG
CCCAGAGCTTCATCGAGCGGATGACCAACTTCGATAAGAACCTGCCCAACGAGAAGGTGCTGCCCAAGCA
CAGCCTGCTGTACGAGTACTTCACCGTGTATAACGAGCTGACCAAAGTGAAATACGTGACCGAGGGAATG
AGAAAGCCCGCCTTCCTGAGCGGCGAGCAGAAAAAGGCCATCGTGGACCTGCTGTTCAAGACCAACCGGA
AAGTGACCGTGAAGCAGCTGAAAGAGGACTACTTCAAGAAAATCGAGTGCTTCGACTCCGTGGAAATCTC
CGGCGTGGAAGATCGGTTCAACGCCTCCCTGGGCACATACCACGATCTGCTGAAAATTATCAAGGACAAG
GACTTCCTGGACAATGAGGAAAACGAGGACATTCTGGAAGATATCGTGCTGACCCTGACACTGTTTGAGG
ACAGAGAGATGATCGAGGAACGGCTGAAAACCTATGCCCACCTGTTCGACGACAAAGTGATGAAGCAGCT
GAAGCGGCGGAGATACACCGGCTGGGGCAGGCTGAGCCGGAAGCTGATCAACGGCATCCGGGACAAGCAG
TCCGGCAAGACAATCCTGGATTTCCTGAAGTCCGACGGCTTCGCCAACAGAAACTTCATGCAGCTGATCC
ACGACGACAGCCTGACCTTTAAAGAGGACATCCAGAAAGCCCAGGTGTCCGGCCAGGGCGATAGCCTGCA
CGAGCACATTGCCAATCTGGCCGGCAGCCCCGCCATTAAGAAGGGCATCCTGCAGACAGTGAAGGTGGTG
GACGAGCTCGTGAAAGTGATGGGCCGGCACAAGCCCGAGAACATCGTGATCGAAATGGCCAGAGAGAACC
AGACCACCCAGAAGGGACAGAAGAACAGCCGCGAGAGAATGAAGCGGATCGAAGAGGGCATCAAAGAGCT
GGGCAGCCAGATCCTGAAAGAACACCCCGTGGAAAACACCCAGCTGCAGAACGAGAAGCTGTACCTGTAC
TACCTGCAGAATGGGCGGGATATGTACGTGGACCAGGAACTGGACATCAACCGGCTGTCCGACTACGATG
TGGACCATATCGTGCCTCAGAGCTTTCTGAAGGACGACTCCATCGACAACAAGGTGCTGACCAGAAGCGA
CAAGAACCGGGGCAAGAGCGACAACGTGCCCTCCGAAGAGGTCGTGAAGAAGATGAAGAACTACTGGCGG
CAGCTGCTGAACGCCAAGCTGATTACCCAGAGAAAGTTCGACAATCTGACCAAGGCCGAGAGAGGCGGCC
TGAGCGAACTGGATAAGGCCGGCTTCATCAAGAGACAGCTGGTGGAAACCCGGCAGATCACAAAGCACGT
GGCACAGATCCTGGACTCCCGGATGAACACTAAGTACGACGAGAATGACAAGCTGATCCGGGAAGTGAAA
GTGATCACCCTGAAGTCCAAGCTGGTGTCCGATTTCCGGAAGGATTTCCAGTTTTACAAAGTGCGCGAGA
TCAACAACTACCACCACGCCCACGACGCCTACCTGAACGCCGTCGTGGGAACCGCCCTGATCAAAAAGTA
CCCTAAGCTGGAAAGCGAGTTCGTGTACGGCGACTACAAGGTGTACGACGTGCGGAAGATGATCGCCAAG
AGCGAGCAGGAAATCGGCAAGGCTACCGCCAAGTACTTCTTCTACAGCAACATCATGAACTTTTTCAAGA
CCGAGATTACCCTGGCCAACGGCGAGATCCGGAAGCGGCCTCTGATCGAGACAAACGGCGAAACCGGGGA
GATCGTGTGGGATAAGGGCCGGGATTTTGCCACCGTGCGGAAAGTGCTGAGCATGCCCCAAGTGAATATC
GTGAAAAAGACCGAGGTGCAGACAGGCGGCTTCAGCAAAGAGTCTATCCTGCCCAAGAGGAACAGCGATA
AGCTGATCGCCAGAAAGAAGGACTGGGACCCTAAGAAGTACGGCGGCTTCGACAGCCCCACCGTGGCCTA
TTCTGTGCTGGTGGTGGCCAAAGTGGAAAAGGGCAAGTCCAAGAAACTGAAGAGTGTGAAAGAGCTGCTG
GGGATCACCATCATGGAAAGAAGCAGCTTCGAGAAGAATCCCATCGACTTTCTGGAAGCCAAGGGCTACA
AAGAAGTGAAAAAGGACCTGATCATCAAGCTGCCTAAGTACTCCCTGTTCGAGCTGGAAAACGGCCGGAA
GAGAATGCTGGCCTCTGCCGGCGAACTGCAGAAGGGAAACGAACTGGCCCTGCCCTCCAAATATGTGAAC
TTCCTGTACCTGGCCAGCCACTATGAGAAGCTGAAGGGCTCCCCCGAGGATAATGAGCAGAAACAGCTGT
TTGTGGAACAGCACAAGCACTACCTGGACGAGATCATCGAGCAGATCAGCGAGTTCTCCAAGAGAGTGAT
CCTGGCCGACGCTAATCTGGACAAAGTGCTGTCCGCCTACAACAAGCACCGGGATAAGCCCATCAGAGAG
CAGGCCGAGAATATCATCCACCTGTTTACCCTGACCAATCTGGGAGCCCCTGCCGCCTTCAAGTACTTTG
ACACCACCATCGACCGGAAGAGGTACACCAGCACCAAAGAGGTGCTGGACGCCACCCTGATCCACCAGAG
CATCACCGGCCTGTACGAGACACGGATCGACCTGTCTCAGCTGGGAGGCGACAAAAGGCCGGCGGCCACG
AAAAAGGCCGGCCAGGCAAAAAAGAAAAAGGAATTCGGCAGTGGAGAGGGCAGAGGAAGTCTGCTAACAT
GCGGTGACGTCGAGGAGAATCCTGGCCCAATGCCTGAACCCTCTAAGTCTGCTCCAGCCCCTAAAAAGGG
TTCTAAGAAGGCTATCACTAAGGCGCAGAAGAAGGATGGTAAGAAGCGTAAGCGCAGCCGCAAGGAGAGC
TATTCTATCTATGTGTACAAGGTTCTGAAGCAGGTCCACCCCGACACCGGCATCTCATCCAAGGCCATGG
GGATCATGAACTCCTTCGTCAACGACATCTTCGAGCGCATCGCGGGCGAGGCTTCTCGCCTGGCTCACTA
CAATAAGCGCTCGACCATCACCTCCAGGGAGATTCAGACGGCTGTGCGCCTGCTGCTGCCTGGGGAGCTG
GCTAAGCATGCTGTGTCCGAGGGCACTAAGGCAGTTACCAAGTACACTAGCTCTAAGGATCCACCGGTCG
CCACCATGGTGAGCAAGGGCGAGGAGGATAACATGGCCATCATCAAGGAGTTCATGCGCTTCAAGGTGCA
CATGGAGGGCTCCGTGAACGGCCACGAGTTCGAGATCGAGGGCGAGGGCGAGGGCCGCCCCTACGAGGGC
ACCCAGACCGCCAAGCTGAAGGTGACCAAGGGTGGCCCCCTGCCCTTCGCCTGGGACATCCTGTCCCCTC
AGTTCATGTACGGCTCCAAGGCCTACGTGAAGCACCCCGCCGACATCCCCGACTACTTGAAGCTGTCCTT
CCCCGAGGGCTTCAAGTGGGAGCGCGTGATGAACTTCGAGGACGGCGGCGTGGTGACCGTGACCCAGGAC
TCCTCCCTGCAGGACGGCGAGTTCATCTACAAGGTGAAGCTGCGCGGCACCAACTTCCCCTCCGACGGCC
CCGTAATGCAGAAGAAAACCATGGGCTGGGAGGCCTCCTCCGAGCGGATGTACCCCGAGGACGGCGCCCT
GAAGGGCGAGATCAAGCAGAGGCTGAAGCTGAAGGACGGCGGCCACTACGACGCTGAGGTCAAGACCACC
TACAAGGCCAAGAAGCCCGTGCAGCTGCCCGGCGCCTACAACGTCAACATCAAGTTGGACATCACCTCCC
ACAACGAGGACTACACCATCGTGGAACAGTACGAACGCGCCGAGGGCCGCCACTCCACCGGCGGCATGGA
CGAGCTGTACAAGGAATTCTAACTAGAGCTCGCTGATCAGCCTCGACTGTGCCTTCTAGTTGCCAGCCAT
CTGTTGTTTGCCCCTCCCCCGTGCCTTCCTTGACCCTGGAAGGTGCCACTCCCACTGTCCTTTCCTAATA
AAATGAGGAAATTGCATCGCATTGTCTGAGTAGGTGTCATTCTATTCTGGGGGGTGGGGTGGGGCAGGAC
AGCAAGGGGGAGGATTGGGAAGAGAATAGCAGGCATGCTGGGGAGCGGCCGCAGGAACCCCTAGTGATGG
AGTTGGCCACTCCCTCTCTGCGCGCTCGCTCGCTCACTGAGGCCGGGCGACCAAAGGTCGCCCGACGCCC
GGGCTTTGCCCGGGCGGCCTCAGTGAGCGAGCGAGCGCGCAGCTGCCTGCAGGGGCGCCTGATGCGGTAT
TTTCTCCTTACGCATCTGTGCGGTATTTCACACCGCATA
[95 nt withheld, positions 8790-8884]
T
[46 nt withheld, positions 8886-8931]
C
[141 nt withheld, positions 8933-9073]
CCTTTGACGTTGGAGTCCACGTTCTTT
[37 nt withheld, positions 9101-9137]
ACTCTATCTCGGGCTATTCTTTTGATTTATAAGGGATTTTGCCGATTTCGGTCTATTGGTTAAAAAATGA
GCTGATTTAACAAAAATTTAACGCGAATTTTAACAAAATATTAACGTTTACAATTTTATGGTGCACTCTC
AGTACAATCTGCTCTGATGCCGCATAGTTAAGCCAGCCCCGACACCCGCCAACACCCGCTGACGCGCCCT
GACGGGCTTGTCTGCTCCCGGCATCCGCTTACAGACAAGCTGTGACCGTCTCCGGGAGCTGCATGTGTCA
GAGGTTTTCACCGTCATCACCGAAACGCGCGAGACGAAAGGGCCTCGTGATACGCCTATTTTTATAGGTT
AATGTCATGATAATAATGGTTTCTTAGACGTCAGGTGGCACTTTTCGGGGAAATGTGCGCGGAACCCCTA
TTTGTTTATTTTTCTAAATACATTCAAATATGTATCCGCTCATGAGACAATAACCCTGATAAATGCTTCA
ATAATATTGAAAAAGGAAGAGTATGAGTATTCAACATTTCCGTGTCGCCCTTATTCCCTTTTTTGCGGCA
TTTTGCCTTCCTGTTTTTGCTCACCCAGAAACGCTGGTGAAAGTAAAAGATGCTGAAGATCAGTTGGGTG
CACGAGTGGGTTACATCGAACTGGATCTCAACAGCGGTAAGATCCTTGAGAGTTTTCGCCCCGAAGAACG
TTTTCCAATGATGAGCACTTTTAAAGTTCTGCTATGTGGCGCGGTATTATCCCGTATTGACGCCGGGCAA
GAGCAACTCGGTCGCCGCATACACTATTCTCAGAATGACTTGGTTGAGTACTCACCAGTCACAGAAAAGC
ATCTTACGGATGGCATGACAGTAAGAGAATTATGCAGTGCTGCCATAACCATGAGTGATAACACTGCGGC
CAACTTACTTCTGACAACGATCGGAGGACCGAAGGAGCTAACCGCTTTTTTGCACAACATGGGGGATCAT
GTAACTCGCCTTGATCGTTGGGAACCGGAGCTGAATGAAGCCATACCAAACGACGAGCGTGACACCACGA
TGCCTGTAGCAATGGCAACAACGTTGCGCAAACTATTAACTGGCGAACTACTTACTCTAGCTTCCCGGCA
ACAATTAATAGACTGGATGGAGGCGGATAAAGTTGCAGGACCACTTCTGCGCTCGGCCCTTCCGGCTGGC
TGGTTTATTGCTGATAAATCTGGAGCCGGTGAGCGTGGAAGCCGCGGTATCATTGCAGCACTGGGGCCAG
ATGGTAAGCCCTCCCGTATCGTAGTTATCTACACGACGGGGAGTCAGGCAACTATGGATGAACGAAATAG
ACAGATCGCTGAGATAGGTGCCTCACTGATTAAGCATTGGTAACTGTCAGACCAAGTTTACTCATATATA
CTTTAGATTGATTTAAAACTTCATTTTTAATTTAAAAGGATCTAGGTGAAGATCCTTTTTGATAATCTCA
TGACCAAAATCCCTTAACGTGAGTTTTCGTTCCACTGAGCGTCAGACCCC
Features (pLannotate 1.2.2; 23 found; start..end, strand, type, name):
     24..612     +  rep_origin     ori: high-copy-number ColE1/pMB1/pBR322/pUC origin of replication
    674..914     +  promoter       U6 promoter: RNA polymerase III promoter for human U6 snRNA
    944..1019    +  misc_RNA       gRNA scaffold: guide RNA scaffold for the Streptococcus pyogenes CRISPR/Cas9 system
   1026..1069    +  misc_RNA       gRNA scaffold (fragment): guide RNA scaffold for the Streptococcus pyogenes CRISPR/Cas9 system
   1115..1355    +  promoter       U6 promoter: RNA polymerase III promoter for human U6 snRNA
   1385..1460    +  misc_RNA       gRNA scaffold: guide RNA scaffold for the Streptococcus pyogenes CRISPR/Cas9 system
   1467..1510    +  misc_RNA       gRNA scaffold (fragment): guide RNA scaffold for the Streptococcus pyogenes CRISPR/Cas9 system
   1727..1938    +  promoter       EF-1α core promoter: core promoter for human elongation factor EF-1α
   1939..2052    +  intron         EF-1α intron A (fragment): intron upstream of the start codon of human EF-1α
   2678..2881    +  intron         EF-1α intron A: truncated intron upstream of the start codon of human EF-1α
   3022..4623    +  CDS            Cas9(N): N-terminal portion of Streptococcus pyogenes Cas9 (Zetsche et al., 2015)
   4624..7122    +  CDS            Cas9(C): C-terminal portion of Streptococcus pyogenes Cas9 (Zetsche et al., 2015)
   7123..7170    +  CDS            nucleoplasmin NLS: bipartite nuclear localization signal from nucleoplasmin
   7240..7616    +  CDS            H2B (fragment): human histone H2B; HIST1H2BB
   7636..8343    +  CDS            mCherry: mCherry is a basic (constitutively fluorescent) red fluorescent protein published in 2004, derived from Discosoma sp.. It is reported to be a very rapidly-maturing monomer with low acid sensitivity.
   8377..8488    +  polyA_signal   bGH poly(A) signal: bovine growth hormone polyadenylation signal
   8593..8733    +  repeat_region  AAV2 ITR: inverted terminal repeat of adeno-associated virus serotype 2 inverted
   8738..8789    -  misc_feature   bom (fragment): basis of mobility region from pBR322
   8808..9263    +  rep_origin     f1 ori (sequence partly withheld): f1 bacteriophage origin of replication; arrow indicates direction of (+) strand synthesis
   9264..9313    -  misc_feature   bom (fragment): basis of mobility region from pBR322
   9415..9450    -  CDS            rop (fragment): Rop protein, which maintains plasmids at low copy number; rop
   9545..9649    +  promoter       AmpR promoter: bla
   9650..10510   +  CDS            AmpR: β-lactamase; bla; confers resistance to ampicillin, carbenicillin, and related antibiotics
