[The description below was written by a language model from this plasmid's Addgene catalogue record and pLannotate feature annotations shown in this document.]
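Description:
pX458-Ef1a-Cas9-H2B-mCherry (dual gRNA: Ascl1 x2) is an all-in-one mammalian CRISPR/Cas9 expression plasmid of about 10.7 kb, built on the PX458 backbone. It is designed to disrupt or delete part of the mouse Ascl1 gene (also called Mash1), which encodes a bHLH transcription factor. In bacteria it replicates from a high-copy ColE1/pUC-type origin and is selected with ampicillin through the bla gene. An f1 phage origin is also present. A single AAV2 inverted terminal repeat lies downstream of the expression cassette. It appears to be a remnant of the parental backbone, since one ITR alone does not make a packageable AAV genome.

The payload has two parts. Two tandem cassettes each pair a human U6 RNA polymerase III promoter with an S. pyogenes guide RNA scaffold, so two different Ascl1-targeting guides are produced from the same plasmid. Using two guides against one locus can excise the intervening segment or raise the chance of a loss-of-function allele, although the record does not say which outcome was intended. Downstream, an EF-1α promoter with portions of its first intron drives human codon-optimised SpCas9, annotated as contiguous N- and C-terminal portions, followed by a nucleoplasmin nuclear localisation signal. Next come human histone H2B and mCherry, and then a bGH polyadenylation signal. The feature table does not annotate the short linker between Cas9 and H2B, so it is not stated how the reporter is separated from the nuclease. H2B-mCherry gives a nuclear red signal that serves as the listed marker for identifying or sorting transfected cells. The associated work concerns regulation of Otx2 expression in the developing mouse retina.
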