Addgene plasmid #171099: pX458-Ef1a-Cas9-H2B-mCherry (dual gRNA: Ascl1 x2)
Purpose: CRISPR/Cas9 expressing plasmid containing two gRNAs targeting mouse Ascl1.
Depositing lab: Joseph Brzezinski. Depositing organization: University of Colorado Denver and Anschutz Medical Campus. Publication: Initiation of Otx2 expression in the developing mouse retina requires a unique enhancer and either Ascl1 or Neurog2 activity. Kaufman ML, Goodson NB, Park KU, Schwanke M, Office E, Schneider SR, Abraham J, Hensley A, Jones KL, Brzezinski JA. Development. 2021 Jun 15;148(12). pii: 269198. doi: 10.1242/dev.199399. Epub 2021 Jun 18. PubMed 34143204.
Backbone
  Vector backbone: PX458
  Backbone manufacturer: Feng Zhang (Addgene plasmid # 48138)
  Vector type: CRISPR
  Selectable markers: mCherry
Growth in bacteria
  Bacterial resistance: Ampicillin, 100 μg/mL
  Growth temperature: 37°C
  Growth strain: NEB Stable
  Copy number: High Copy
Gene/Insert
  Gene/Insert name: hSpCas9
  gRNA/shRNA sequence: Ascl1 gRNA1: AGCCTGCTTCTTTGCGACCg; Ascl1 gRNA2: AGGGGGCGGTCACAAGTCAG
  Species: M. musculus (mouse); S. pyogenes
  Entrez Gene: Ascl1 (a.k.a. ASH1, Mash1, bHLHa46)
  Promoter: Ef1a
  Cloning method: Gateway Cloning
Terms and licenses: Academic/Nonprofit Terms; Industry Terms: Not Available to Industry
How to cite: pX458-Ef1a-Cas9-H2B-mCherry (dual gRNA: Ascl1 x2) was a gift from Joseph Brzezinski (Addgene plasmid # 171099 ; http://n2t.net/addgene:171099 ; RRID:Addgene_171099)
